>Addgene plasmid #192461 | pAcGFP1-N1-RvCAHS8-GS | addgene full sequence | sequence record 378554 | Addgene NGS Result
TAGTTATTAATAGTAATCAATTACGGGGTCATTAGTTCATAGCCCATATATGGAGTTCCGCGTTACATAA
CTTACGGTAAATGGCCCGCCTGGCTGACCGCCCAACGACCCCCGCCCATTGACGTCAATAATGACGTATG
TTCCCATAGTAACGCCAATAGGGACTTTCCATTGACGTCAATGGGTGGAGTATTTACGGTAAACTGCCCA
CTTGGCAGTACATCAAGTGTATCATATGCCAAGTACGCCCCCTATTGACGTCAATGACGGTAAATGGCCC
GCCTGGCATTATGCCCAGTACATGACCTTATGGGACTTTCCTACTTGGCAGTACATCTACGTATTAGTCA
TCGCTATTACCATGGTGATGCGGTTTTGGCAGTACATCAATGGGCGTGGATAGCGGTTTGACTCACGGGG
ATTTCCAAGTCTCCACCCCATTGACGTCAATGGGAGTTTGTTTTGGCACCAAAATCAACGGGACTTTCCA
AAATGTCGTAACAACTCCGCCCCATTGACGCAAATGGGCGGTAGGCGTGTACGGTGGGAGGTCTATATAA
GCAGAGCTGGTTTAGTGAACCGTCAGATCCGCCACCATGTCTCAGCGAGCTTCGGAACACTCATCATCCA
GCCACCAGTCGTCTGGCCAGTCTGGACAGTCGAGCCAGCACGTCCAAGAGCAGAACACCAGCTACACACA
CACCGATGTCCGCACCAACGTTCCCAATGTCCCTCCTCCAGTCATCTCGACCAGCGCTGCTGGTCTCAGT
GAGCAGATGGTCGGTCAAGGTTTCACCGCCTCGGCTGCGCGAGTCTCCGGCCAGTCCACCGAAGCCCATG
TCCAAATGACCCCTGAGATGGAAGCCGAGGCCCGCAAGGACCGCGAACGATACGAGCGCGAACTGGAAGC
CATCAACCAACGCCACCAGAAGGATATTGAAGGCAAGACCGAGGCTTACCGAAAGCAAGCCGAAGCTGAG
GCGGAACGTCTTCGACGGGAACTAGAGAAGCAACATCAACGAGACGTTGAGTTCCGCAAGTCCCTGGTTC
AAGGGACAATCGACAACCAGAAGAAACAGGTTGAGCTGGAGGCTATGATGGCCAAGCGCGAGTTGGACCG
AGAAGCCAAGCTGGCTCAAGATGCTCTCGAGAAGAGCAAAATGGCCACCGATGCTCAAGTCACGTTCGAG
TCAGCAGTAGGCCACACGATTTCTGGTAGCACCACCGTGTCCCAGTCCGAGAAAGTATCCCAGTCCAAGA
AGGGTGGAGGCGGTTCAGGCGGAGGTGGCTCTGGCGGTGGCGGATCGATGGTGAGCAAGGGCGCCGAGCT
GTTCACCGGCATCGTGCCCATCCTGATCGAGCTGAATGGCGATGTGAATGGCCACAAGTTCAGCGTGAGC
GGCGAGGGCGAGGGCGATGCCACCTACGGCAAGCTGACCCTGAAGTTCATCTGCACCACCGGCAAGCTGC
CTGTGCCCTGGCCCACCCTGGTGACCACCCTGAGCTACGGCGTGCAGTGCTTCTCACGCTACCCCGATCA
CATGAAGCAGCACGACTTCTTCAAGAGCGCCATGCCTGAGGGCTACATCCAGGAGCGCACCATCTTCTTC
GAGGATGACGGCAACTACAAGTCGCGCGCCGAGGTGAAGTTCGAGGGCGATACCCTGGTGAATCGCATCG
AGCTGACCGGCACCGATTTCAAGGAGGATGGCAACATCCTGGGCAATAAGATGGAGTACAACTACAACGC
CCACAATGTGTACATCATGACCGACAAGGCCAAGAATGGCATCAAGGTGAACTTCAAGATCCGCCACAAC
ATCGAGGATGGCAGCGTGCAGCTGGCCGACCACTACCAGCAGAATACCCCCATCGGCGATGGCCCTGTGC
TGCTGCCCGATAACCACTACCTGTCCACCCAGAGCGCCCTGTCCAAGGACCCCAACGAGAAGCGCGATCA
CATGATCTACTTCGGCTTCGTGACCGCCGCCGCCATCACCCACGGCATGGATGAGCTGTACAAGTGAGCG
GCCGCGACTCTAGATCATAATCAGCCATACCACATTTGTAGAGGTTTTACTTGCTTTAAAAAACCTCCCA
CACCTCCCCCTGAACCTGAAACATAAAATGAATGCAATTGTTGTTGTTAACTTGTTTATTGCAGCTTATA
ATGGTTACAAATAAAGCAATAGCATCACAAATTTCACAAATAAAGCATTTTTTTCACTGCATTCTAGTTG
TGGTTTGTCCAAACTCATCAATGTATCTTAAGGCGTAAATTGTAAGCGTTAATATTTTGTTAAAATTCGC
GTTAAATTTTTGTTAAATCAGCTCATTTTTTAACCAATAGGCCGAAATCGGCAAAATCCCTTATAAATCA
AAAGAATAGACCGAGATAGGGT
[37 nt withheld, positions 2403-2439]
AAAGAACGTGGACTCCAACGTCAAAGG
[49 nt withheld, positions 2467-2515]
T
[91 nt withheld, positions 2517-2607]
G
[124 nt withheld, positions 2609-2732]
CAGGTGGCACTTTTCGGGGAAATGTGCGCGGAACCCCTATTTGTTTATTTTTCTAAATACATTCAAATAT
GTATCCGCTCATGAGACAATAACCCTGATAAATGCTTCAATAATATTGAAAAAGGAAGAGTCCTGAGGCG
GAAAGAACCAGCTGTGGAATGTGTGTCAGTTAGGGTGTGGAAAGTCCCCAGGCTCCCCAGCAGGCAGAAG
TATGCAAAGCATGCATCTCAATTAGTCAGCAACCAGGTGTGGAAAGTCCCCAGGCTCCCCAGCAGGCAGA
AGTATGCAAAGCATGCATCTCAATTAGTCAGCAACCATAGTCCCGCCCCTAACTCCGCCCATCCCGCCCC
TAACTCCGCCCAGTTCCGCCCATTCTCCGCCCCATGGCTGACTAATTTTTTTTATTTATGCAGAGGCCGA
GGCCGCCTCGGCCTCTGAGCTATTCCAGAAGTAGTGAGGAGGCTTTTTTGGAGGCCTAGGCTTTTGCAAA
GATCGATCAAGAGACAGGATGAGGATCGTTTCGCATGATTGAACAAGATGGATTGCACGCAGGTTCTCCG
GCCGCTTGGGTGGAGAGGCTATTCGGCTATGACTGGGCACAACAGACAATCGGCTGCTCTGATGCCGCCG
TGTTCCGGCTGTCAGCGCAGGGGCGCCCGGTTCTTTTTGTCAAGACCGACCTGTCCGGTGCCCTGAATGA
ACTGCAAGACGAGGCAGCGCGGCTATCGTGGCTGGCCACGACGGGCGTTCCTTGCGCAGCTGTGCTCGAC
GTTGTCACTGAAGCGGGAAGGGACTGGCTGCTATTGGGCGAAGTGCCGGGGCAGGATCTCCTGTCATCTC
ACCTTGCTCCTGCCGAGAAAGTATCCATCATGGCTGATGCAATGCGGCGGCTGCATACGCTTGATCCGGC
TACCTGCCCATTCGACCACCAAGCGAAACATCGCATCGAGCGAGCACGTACTCGGATGGAAGCCGGTCTT
GTCGATCAGGATGATCTGGACGAAGAGCATCAGGGGCTCGCGCCAGCCGAACTGTTCGCCAGGCTCAAGG
CGAGCATGCCCGACGGCGAGGATCTCGTCGTGACCCATGGCGATGCCTGCTTGCCGAATATCATGGTGGA
AAATGGCCGCTTTTCTGGATTCATCGACTGTGGCCGGCTGGGTGTGGCGGACCGCTATCAGGACATAGCG
TTGGCTACCCGTGATATTGCTGAAGAGCTTGGCGGCGAATGGGCTGACCGCTTCCTCGTGCTTTACGGTA
TCGCCGCTCCCGATTCGCAGCGCATCGCCTTCTATCGCCTTCTTGACGAGTTCTTCTGAGCGGGACTCTG
GGGTTCGAAATGACCGACCAAGCGACGCCCAACCTGCCATCACGAGATTTCGATTCCACCGCCGCCTTCT
ATGAAAGGTTGGGCTTCGGAATCGTTTTCCGGGACGCCGGCTGGATGATCCTCCAGCGCGGGGATCTCAT
GCTGGAGTTCTTCGCCCACCCTAGGGGGAGGCTAACTGAAACACGGAAGGAGACAATACCGGAAGGAACC
CGCGCTATGACGGCAATAAAAAGACAGAATAAAACGCACGGTGTTGGGTCGTTTGTTCATAAACGCGGGG
TTCGGTCCCAGGGCTGGCACTCTGTCGATACCCCACCGAGACCCCATTGGGGCCAATACGCCCGCGTTTC
TTCCTTTTCCCCACCCCACCCCCCAAGTTCGGGTGAAGGCCCAGGGCTCGCAGCCAACGTCGGGGCGGCA
GGCCCTGCCATAGCCTCAGGTTACTCATATATACTTTAGATTGATTTAAAACTTCATTTTTAATTTAAAA
GGATCTAGGTGAAGATCCTTTTTGATAATCTCATGACCAAAATCCCTTAACGTGAGTTTTCGTTCCACTG
AGCGTCAGACCCCGTAGAAAAGATCAAAGGATCTTCTTGAGATCCTTTTTTTCTGCGCGTAATCTGCTGC
TTGCAAACAAAAAACCACCGCTACCAGCGGTGGTTTGTTTGCCGGATCAAGAGCTACCAACTCTTTTTCC
GAAGGTAACTGGCTTCAGCAGAGCGCAGATACCAAATACTGTTCTTCTAGTGTAGCCGTAGTTAGGCCAC
CACTTCAAGAACTCTGTAGCACCGCCTACATACCTCGCTCTGCTAATCCTGTTACCAGTGGCTGCTGCCA
GTGGCGATAAGTCGTGTCTTACCGGGTTGGACTCAAGACGATAGTTACCGGATAAGGCGCAGCGGTCGGG
CTGAACGGGGGGTTCGTGCACACAGCCCAGCTTGGAGCGAACGACCTACACCGAACTGAGATACCTACAG
CGTGAGCTATGAGAAAGCGCCACGCTTCCCGAAGGGAGAAAGGCGGACAGGTATCCGGTAAGCGGCAGGG
TCGGAACAGGAGAGCGCACGAGGGAGCTTCCAGGGGGAAACGCCTGGTATCTTTATAGTCCTGTCGGGTT
TCGCCACCTCTGACTTGAGCGTCGATTTTTGTGATGCTCGTCAGGGGGGCGGAGCCTATGGAAAAACGCC
AGCAACGCGGCCTTTTTACGGTTCCTGGCCTTTTGCTGGCCTTTTGCTCACATGTTCTTTCCTGCGTTAT
CCCCTGATTCTGTGGATAACCGTATTACCGCCATGCAT
Features (pLannotate 1.2.2; 14 found; start..end, strand, type, name):
     61..364     +  enhancer       CMV enhancer: human cytomegalovirus immediate early enhancer
    365..568     +  promoter       CMV promoter: human cytomegalovirus (CMV) immediate early promoter
    684..1226    +  CDS            CAHS2 (fragment): CAHS2_RAMVA - Experimental evidence at protein level: Swiss-Prot protein existence level 1. Cytoplasmic heat soluble protein acting as a molecular shield in water-deficient condition (PubMed:22937162). Tardigrade-specific intrinsically disordered proteins (TDPs) are essential for desiccation tolerance by forming non-crystalline amorphous solids upon desiccation, and this vitrified state mirrors their protective capabilities (By similarity). From Ramazzottius varieornatus (Water bear) (Tardigrade).
   1308..2027    +  CDS            AcGFP1: Aequorea coerulescens GFP mammalian codon-optimized
   2043..2126    +  CDS            large T antigen (fragment): large T antigen from SV40 (simian virus 40)
   2149..2270    +  polyA_signal   SV40 poly(A) signal: SV40 polyadenylation signal
   2304..2732    -  rep_origin     f1 ori (sequence partly withheld): f1 bacteriophage origin of replication; arrow indicates direction of (+) strand synthesis
   2759..2863    +  promoter       AmpR promoter: bla
   2865..3222    +  promoter       SV40 promoter: SV40 enhancer and early promoter
   3257..4051    +  CDS            NeoR/KanR: aminoglycoside phosphotransferase from Tn5; aph(3')-II (or nptII); confers resistance to neomycin, kanamycin, and G418 (Geneticin®)
   4072..4224    +  CDS            ble (fragment): BLE_KLEPN - Experimental evidence at protein level: Swiss-Prot protein existence level 1. Binding protein with a strong affinity to the bleomycin family of antibiotics. Binds to CL990; an antimitotic-antibiotic compound. From Klebsiella pneumoniae.
   4283..4330    +  polyA_signal   HSV TK poly(A) signal: herpes simplex virus thymidine kinase polyadenylation signal (Cole and Stacy, 1985)
   4421..4437    -  polyA_signal   bGH poly(A) signal (fragment): bovine growth hormone polyadenylation signal
   4659..5246    +  rep_origin     ori: high-copy-number ColE1/pMB1/pBR322/pUC origin of replication
