[The description below was written by a language model from this plasmid's Addgene catalogue record and pLannotate feature annotations shown in this document.]
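Description:
pAcGFP1-N1-RvCAHS8-GS is a mammalian expression plasmid built on the Clontech pAcGFP1-N1 backbone. It produces CAHS8, a protein from the tardigrade Ramazzottius varieornatus, fused through a GS linker to a C-terminal AcGFP1 tag. The 711 bp CAHS8 insert was introduced by Gibson cloning downstream of the human cytomegalovirus immediate early enhancer and promoter. It is followed in frame by the mammalian codon-optimized Aequorea coerulescens GFP and terminated by an SV40 polyadenylation signal. The automated annotation labels the insert region as a fragment of the related family member CAHS2. This most likely reflects homology between the cytoplasmic abundant heat soluble proteins rather than a different insert, and the catalogue identifies the gene as CAHS8.

The backbone carries a high-copy ColE1/pUC-type origin for propagation in E. coli and an f1 origin for single-stranded DNA production. A single NeoR/KanR (aph(3')-II) cassette sits behind tandem bacterial (bla) and SV40 early promoters and ends with an HSV TK poly(A) signal. This arrangement gives kanamycin resistance in bacteria and G418 selection in mammalian cells. The short large T antigen, ble and bGH poly(A) fragments in the table appear to be backbone remnants or partial matches rather than functional elements. The sequenced record is 5,360 nt, which is larger than the total size listed in the catalogue but consistent with backbone plus insert.

The construct is intended for expressing fluorescently tagged CAHS8 in mammalian cells. The associated study concerns tardigrade tolerance proteins that reversibly form filamentous networks and gels under stress, so the fusion is suited to visualising the protein's localisation and assembly in live cells.
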