Addgene plasmid #192461: pAcGFP1-N1-RvCAHS8-GS
Purpose: Expression of RvCAHS8-GS_linker-AcGFP1 in mammalian cells
Depositing lab: Takekazu Kunieda. Publication: Stress-dependent cell stiffening by tardigrade tolerance proteins that reversibly form a filamentous network and gel. Tanaka A, Nakano T, Watanabe K, Masuda K, Honda G, Kamata S, Yasui R, Kozuka-Hata H, Watanabe C, Chinen T, Kitagawa D, Sawai S, Oyama M, Yanagisawa M, Kunieda T. PLoS Biol. 2022 Sep 6;20(9):e3001780. doi: 10.1371/journal.pbio.3001780. eCollection 2022 Sep. PubMed 36067153.
Backbone
  Vector backbone: pAcGFP1-N1
  Backbone manufacturer: Clontech
  Backbone size w/o insert (bp): 4650
  Total vector size (bp): 4726
  Vector type: Mammalian Expression
  Selectable markers: Neomycin (select with G418)
Growth in bacteria
  Bacterial resistance: Kanamycin, 50 μg/mL
  Growth temperature: 37°C
  Growth strain: DH5alpha
  Copy number: Unknown
Gene/Insert
  Gene/Insert name: CAHS8 (alt name: RvCAHS8)
  Species: Ramazzottius varieornatus
  Insert size (bp): 711
  Promoter: CMV
  Tag / fusion protein: AcGFP1 (C terminal on backbone)
  Cloning method: Gibson Cloning
  Sequencing primers: 5′ CMV
Terms and licenses: Academic/Nonprofit Terms; Industry Terms: Not Available to Industry
How to cite: pAcGFP1-N1-RvCAHS8-GS was a gift from Takekazu Kunieda (Addgene plasmid # 192461 ; http://n2t.net/addgene:192461 ; RRID:Addgene_192461)
